Addgene plasmid #230558: AiP20017 - pAAV-AiE3052m-minBG-SYFP2-WPRE3-BGHpA
Purpose: AiE3052m is an enhancer sequence, designed to drive AAV-mediated transgene expression in specific populations of brain cells
Depositing lab: Allen Institute for Brain Science & Bosiljka Tasic. Depositing organization: Allen Institute. Publication: A suite of enhancer AAVs and transgenic mouse lines for genetic access to cortical cell types. Ben-Simon Y, Hooper M, Narayan S, Daigle TL, Dwivedi D, Way SW, Oster A, Stafford DA, Mich JK, Taormina MJ, Martinez RA, Opitz-Araya X, Roth JR, Alexander JR, Allen S, Amster A, Arbuckle J, Ayala A, Baker PM, Bakken TE, Barcelli T, Barta S, Bendrick J, Bertagnolli D, Bielstein C, Bishwakarma P, Bowlus J, Boyer G, Brouner K, Casian B, Casper T, Chakka AB, Chakrabarty R, Chance RK, Chavan S, Clark M, Colbert K, Collman F, Daniel S, Departee M, DiValentin P, Donadio N, Dotson N, Egdorf T, Fliss T, Gabitto M, Garcia J, Gary A, Gasperini M, Gloe J, Goldy J, Gore BB, Graybuck L, Greisman N, Haeseleer F, Halterman C, Haradon Z, Hastings SD, Helback O, Ho W, Hockemeyer D, Huang C, Huff S, Hunker A, Johansen N, Jones D, Juneau Z, Kalmbach B, Kannan M, Khem S, Kussick E, Kutsal R, Larsen R, Lee C, Lee AY, Leibly M, Lenz GH, Li S, Liang E, Lusk N, Madigan Z, Malloy J, Malone J, McCue R, Melchor J, Mollenkopf T, Moosman S, Morin E, Newman D, Ng L, Ngo K, Omstead V, Otto S, Oyama A, Pena N, Pham T, Phillips E, Pom CA, Potekhina L, Ransford S, Ray PL, Rette D, Reynoldson C, Rimorin C, Rocha D, Ruiz A, Sanchez REA, Sawyer L, Sedeno-Cortes A, Sevigny JP, Shapovalova N, Shepard N, Shulga L, Sigler AR, Siverts L, Soliman S, Somasundaram S, Staats B, Stewart K, Szelenyi E, Tieu M, Trader C, Tran A, van Velthoven CTJ, Walker M, Wang Y, Weed N, Wirthlin M, Wood T, Wynalda B, Yao Z, Zhou T, Ariza J, Dee N, Reding M, Ronellenfitch K, Mufti S, Sunkin SM, Smith KA, Esposito L, Waters J, Thyagarajan B, Yao S, Lein ES, Zeng H, Levi BP, Ngai J, Ting JT, Tasic B. Cell. 2025 May 16:S0092-8674(25)00513-6. doi: 10.1016/j.cell.2025.05.002. PubMed 40403729.
Backbone
  Vector backbone: pAAV2
  Vector type: AAV
Growth in bacteria
  Bacterial resistance: Ampicillin, 100 μg/mL
  Growth temperature: 37°C
  Growth strain: NEB Stable
  Copy number: High Copy
Gene/Insert
  Gene/Insert name: SYFP2
  Species: Synthetic
  Promoter: minBG
  Cloning method: Gibson Cloning
Terms and licenses: Academic/Nonprofit Terms; Industry Terms: Not Available to Industry
How to cite: AiP20017 - pAAV-AiE3052m-minBG-SYFP2-WPRE3-BGHpA was a gift from Allen Institute for Brain Science & Bosiljka Tasic (Addgene plasmid # 230558 ; http://n2t.net/addgene:230558 ; RRID:Addgene_230558)
