[The description below was written by a language model from this plasmid's Addgene catalogue record and pLannotate feature annotations shown in this document.]
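Description:
AiP20017 - pAAV-AiE3052m-minBG-SYFP2-WPRE3-BGHpA is an adeno-associated virus transfer plasmid built on a pAAV2 backbone and used to package an enhancer-driven fluorescent reporter into recombinant AAV. It is about 4.7 kb and is maintained in bacteria at high copy through a ColE1/pUC-type origin, with selection by ampicillin resistance (β-lactamase expressed from its own promoter). An f1 phage origin is also present. Short annotated fragments of the pBR322 bom region and rop appear to be backbone remnants rather than functional elements.

The payload lies between AAV2 inverted terminal repeats, which provide the cis signals for genome replication and encapsidation. The downstream ITR is annotated in full, whereas the upstream one is detected only as two short fragments. This may reflect the difficulty of sequencing or annotating these structured repeats, and the record does not resolve it. Per the catalogue fields, the AiE3052m enhancer sits upstream of a minimal beta-globin promoter (minBG). Neither element is annotated in the feature table, though the unannotated stretch between the upstream ITR and the coding sequence is where they would be expected. A minimal promoter has little activity by itself, so the enhancer is meant to determine which cells express the transgene. The reporter is SYFP2, a rapidly maturing monomeric yellow fluorescent protein derived from Aequorea victoria. It is followed by WPRE3, a shortened woodchuck hepatitis virus posttranscriptional element (annotated as two WPRE fragments) that boosts transcript expression, and by the bovine growth hormone polyadenylation signal.

The stated purpose is to drive AAV-mediated transgene expression in specific populations of brain cells, as part of a collection of enhancer AAVs for genetic access to cortical cell types. The record does not state which population AiE3052m targets.
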