Features (pLannotate 1.2.2; 14 found; start..end, strand, type, name):
     12..39      +  repeat_region  AAV2 ITR (fragment): inverted terminal repeat of adeno-associated virus serotype 2 inverted
     68..95      +  repeat_region  AAV2 ITR (fragment): inverted terminal repeat of adeno-associated virus serotype 2 inverted
    714..1430    +  CDS            SYFP2: SYFP2 is a basic (constitutively fluorescent) yellow fluorescent protein published in 2006, derived from Aequorea victoria. It is reported to be a very rapidly-maturing monomer with moderate acid sensitivity.
   1470..1627    +  misc_feature   WPRE (fragment): woodchuck hepatitis virus posttranscriptional regulatory element
   1633..1713    +  misc_feature   WPRE (fragment): woodchuck hepatitis virus posttranscriptional regulatory element
   1730..1841    +  polyA_signal   bGH poly(A) signal: bovine growth hormone polyadenylation signal
   1959..2099    +  repeat_region  AAV2 ITR: inverted terminal repeat of adeno-associated virus serotype 2 inverted
   2104..2155    -  misc_feature   bom (fragment): basis of mobility region from pBR322
   2174..2629    +  rep_origin     f1 ori (sequence partly withheld): f1 bacteriophage origin of replication; arrow indicates direction of (+) strand synthesis
   2630..2679    -  misc_feature   bom (fragment): basis of mobility region from pBR322
   2781..2816    -  CDS            rop (fragment): Rop protein, which maintains plasmids at low copy number; rop
   2911..3015    +  promoter       AmpR promoter: bla
   3016..3876    +  CDS            AmpR: β-lactamase; bla; confers resistance to ampicillin, carbenicillin, and related antibiotics
   4047..4635    +  rep_origin     ori: high-copy-number ColE1/pMB1/pBR322/pUC origin of replication
>Addgene plasmid #230558 | AiP20017 - pAAV-AiE3052m-minBG-SYFP2-WPRE3-BGHpA | addgene full sequence | sequence record 461964 | Addgene NGS Result
CCTGCAGGCAGCTGCGCGCTCGCTCGCTCACTGAGGCCGCCCGGGCGTCGGGCGACCTTTGGTCGCCCGG
CCTCAGTGAGCGAGCGAGCGCGCAGAGAGGGAGTGGCCAACTCCATCACTAGGGGTTCCTGCGGCCGCAC
GCGTGTTGTCTATATGGCACTGTTAGCATAAAAATGGGAAGATTTGTGTGCTAAGATCACATTTGTGATT
CCCTGGCTGCTGCTGTGACATTGTAGTCTGGTCACATTTTTACCCCAATTCTGAGCAGGAATGATCCTTT
AGGTTGAGGCCTCAGACCTGAACATCAGCAGAGCTGAGAAAGTTGTATCATTCATTTCTATAGCTCTCTG
ATTGTATCTTCTCCTGACCAACTCTTGTGCTTCCAGATGCCCAGAGGACATGTGACATGGATAAACCCCA
GGACTCCTTCTAGGAAGCATTTCTCTCTGACAGTTTGAGACACATCATCTGTTATTTTTAAGTCTAAGCT
GGAAGATGATTTATTGTGGCTTCAAAGCATATGCTACTTTGTGTTTTATAAATGGAAACTGGGTGAGATG
TATCCTCTGAAATGCTTGGTTGGGCTATGTTTAATCAAGCCCTAGTCGCCGGCGGAGCTCGGGCTGGGCA
TAAAAGTCAGGGCAGAGCCATCTATTGCTTACATTTGCTTCTGGGATCCAGATCTTTCGAAGCTAGCGCT
ACCGGTCGCCACCATGGTGAGCAAGGGCGAGGAGCTGTTCACCGGGGTGGTGCCCATCCTGGTCGAGCTG
GACGGCGACGTAAACGGCCACAAGTTCAGCGTGTCCGGCGAGGGCGAGGGCGATGCCACCTACGGCAAGC
TGACCCTGAAGCTGATCTGCACCACCGGCAAGCTGCCCGTGCCCTGGCCCACCCTCGTGACCACCCTGGG
CTACGGCGTGCAGTGCTTCGCCCGCTACCCCGACCACATGAAGCAGCACGACTTCTTCAAGTCCGCCATG
CCCGAAGGCTACGTCCAGGAGCGCACCATCTTCTTCAAGGACGACGGCAACTACAAGACCCGCGCCGAGG
TGAAGTTCGAGGGCGACACCCTGGTGAACCGCATCGAGCTGAAGGGCATCGACTTCAAGGAGGACGGCAA
CATCCTGGGGCACAAGCTGGAGTACAACTACAACAGCCACAACGTCTATATCACCGCCGACAAGCAGAAG
AACGGCATCAAGGCCAACTTCAAGATCCGCCACAACATCGAGGACGGCGGCGTGCAGCTCGCCGACCACT
ACCAGCAGAACACCCCCATCGGCGACGGCCCCGTGCTGCTGCCCGACAACCACTACCTGAGCTACCAGTC
CAAGCTGAGCAAAGACCCCAACGAGAAGCGCGATCACATGGTCCTGCTGGAGTTCGTGACCGCCGCCGGG
ATCACTCTCGGCATGGACGAGCTGTACAAGTAAGTCGACGGCGCGCCGCGGCCGCGAATTCGATATCATA
ATCAACCTCTGGATTACAAAATTTGTGAAAGATTGACTGGTATTCTTAACTATGTTGCTCCTTTTACGCT
ATGTGGATACGCTGCTTTAATGCCTTTGTATCATGCTATTGCTTCCCGTATGGCTTTCATTTTCTCCTCC
TTGTATAAATCCTGGTTAGTTCTTGCCACGGCGGAACTCATCGCCGCCTGCCTTGCCCGCTGCTGGACAG
GGGCTCGGCTGTTGGGCACTGACAATTCCGTGGCTCGAGAGATCTTCGACTGTGCCTTCTAGTTGCCAGC
CATCTGTTGTTTGCCCCTCCCCCGTGCCTTCCTTGACCCTGGAAGGTGCCACTCCCACTGTCCTTTCCTA
ATAAAATGAGGAAATTGCATCGCATTGTCTGAGTAGGTGTCATTCTATTCTGGGGGGTGGGGTGGGGCAG
GACAGCAAGGGGGAGGATTGGGAAGACAATAGCAGGCATGAGATCTCACGTGCGGACCGAGCGGCCGCAG
GAACCCCTAGTGATGGAGTTGGCCACTCCCTCTCTGCGCGCTCGCTCGCTCACTGAGGCCGGGCGACCAA
AGGTCGCCCGACGCCCGGGCTTTGCCCGGGCGGCCTCAGTGAGCGAGCGAGCGCGCAGCTGCCTGCAGGG
GCGCCTGATGCGGTATTTTCTCCTTACGCATCTGTGCGGTATTTCACACCGCATA
[95 nt withheld, positions 2156-2250]
T
[46 nt withheld, positions 2252-2297]
C
[141 nt withheld, positions 2299-2439]
CCTTTGACGTTGGAGTCCACGTTCTTT
[37 nt withheld, positions 2467-2503]
ACTCTATCTCGGGCTATTCTTTTGATTTATAAGGGATTTTGCCGATTTCGGTCTATTGGTTAAAAAATGA
GCTGATTTAACAAAAATTTAACGCGAATTTTAACAAAATATTAACGTTTACAATTTTATGGTGCACTCTC
AGTACAATCTGCTCTGATGCCGCATAGTTAAGCCAGCCCCGACACCCGCCAACACCCGCTGACGCGCCCT
GACGGGCTTGTCTGCTCCCGGCATCCGCTTACAGACAAGCTGTGACCGTCTCCGGGAGCTGCATGTGTCA
GAGGTTTTCACCGTCATCACCGAAACGCGCGAGACGAAAGGGCCTCGTGATACGCCTATTTTTATAGGTT
AATGTCATGATAATAATGGTTTCTTAGACGTCAGGTGGCACTTTTCGGGGAAATGTGCGCGGAACCCCTA
TTTGTTTATTTTTCTAAATACATTCAAATATGTATCCGCTCATGAGACAATAACCCTGATAAATGCTTCA
ATAATATTGAAAAAGGAAGAGTATGAGTATTCAACATTTCCGTGTCGCCCTTATTCCCTTTTTTGCGGCA
TTTTGCCTTCCTGTTTTTGCTCACCCAGAAACGCTGGTGAAAGTAAAAGATGCTGAAGATCAGTTGGGTG
CACGAGTGGGTTACATCGAACTGGATCTCAACAGCGGTAAGATCCTTGAGAGTTTTCGCCCCGAAGAACG
TTTTCCAATGATGAGCACTTTTAAAGTTCTGCTATGTGGCGCGGTATTATCCCGTATTGACGCCGGGCAA
GAGCAACTCGGTCGCCGCATACACTATTCTCAGAATGACTTGGTTGAGTACTCACCAGTCACAGAAAAGC
ATCTTACGGATGGCATGACAGTAAGAGAATTATGCAGTGCTGCCATAACCATGAGTGATAACACTGCGGC
CAACTTACTTCTGACAACGATCGGAGGACCGAAGGAGCTAACCGCTTTTTTGCACAACATGGGGGATCAT
GTAACTCGCCTTGATCGTTGGGAACCGGAGCTGAATGAAGCCATACCAAACGACGAGCGTGACACCACGA
TGCCTGTAGCAATGGCAACAACGTTGCGCAAACTATTAACTGGCGAACTACTTACTCTAGCTTCCCGGCA
ACAATTAATAGACTGGATGGAGGCGGATAAAGTTGCAGGACCACTTCTGCGCTCGGCCCTTCCGGCTGGC
TGGTTTATTGCTGATAAATCTGGAGCCGGTGAGCGTGGGTCTCGCGGTATCATTGCAGCACTGGGGCCAG
ATGGTAAGCCCTCCCGTATCGTAGTTATCTACACGACGGGGAGTCAGGCAACTATGGATGAACGAAATAG
ACAGATCGCTGAGATAGGTGCCTCACTGATTAAGCATTGGTAACTGTCAGACCAAGTTTACTCATATATA
CTTTAGATTGATTTAAAACTTCATTTTTAATTTAAAAGGATCTAGGTGAAGATCCTTTTTGATAATCTCA
TGACCAAAATCCCTTAACGTGAGTTTTCGTTCCACTGAGCGTCAGACCCCGTAGAAAAGATCAAAGGATC
TTCTTGAGATCCTTTTTTTCTGCGCGTAATCTGCTGCTTGCAAACAAAAAAACCACCGCTACCAGCGGTG
GTTTGTTTGCCGGATCAAGAGCTACCAACTCTTTTTCCGAAGGTAACTGGCTTCAGCAGAGCGCAGATAC
CAAATACTGTTCTTCTAGTGTAGCCGTAGTTAGGCCACCACTTCAAGAACTCTGTAGCACCGCCTACATA
CCTCGCTCTGCTAATCCTGTTACCAGTGGCTGCTGCCAGTGGCGATAAGTCGTGTCTTACCGGGTTGGAC
TCAAGACGATAGTTACCGGATAAGGCGCAGCGGTCGGGCTGAACGGGGGGTTCGTGCACACAGCCCAGCT
TGGAGCGAACGACCTACACCGAACTGAGATACCTACAGCGTGAGCTATGAGAAAGCGCCACGCTTCCCGA
AGGGAGAAAGGCGGACAGGTATCCGGTAAGCGGCAGGGTCGGAACAGGAGAGCGCACGAGGGAGCTTCCA
GGGGGAAACGCCTGGTATCTTTATAGTCCTGTCGGGTTTCGCCACCTCTGACTTGAGCGTCGATTTTTGT
GATGCTCGTCAGGGGGGCGGAGCCTATGGAAAAACGCCAGCAACGCGGCCTTTTTACGGTTCCTGGCCTT
TTGCTGGCCTTTTGCTCACATGT
